>Addgene plasmid #31428 | Ube2u | addgene partial sequence | sequence record 37919 | Gal4-AD 5'-AATACCACTACAATGGAT-3'
CTATGGCTTACCCATACGATGTTCCAGATTACGCTAGCTTGGGTGGTCATATGGCCATGGAGGCCGGATC
TACAAGTTTGTACAAAAAAGCAGGCTCCGCGGCCGCCCCCTTCACCATGCACGGCAGAGCTTACCTCTTG
CTGCACAGAGACTTCTGTGATCTCAAGGAGAACAATTATAAGGGTATCACTGCTAAGCCTGTAAGTGAAG
ATATGATGGAATGGGAAGTTGAAATTGAAGGTCTACAGAATTCAGTTTGGCAGGGTTTAGTCTTCCAACT
GACAATACATTTTACATCGGAGTACAACTATGCTCCTCCAGTTGTGAAATTTATAACAATTCCGTTTCAT
CCAAATGTAGACCCACACACTGGTCAGCCCTGTATAGACTTTTTGGACAACCCTGAGAAGTGGAATACAA
ACTATACATTGAGCAGCATCTTACTTGCCCTACAGGTTATGCTTTCTAATCCAGTGCTAGAGAATCCAGT
GAATTTGGAAGCAGCCAGAATACTGGTTAAAGATGAATCTCTGTACAGAACAATTCTAAGACTTTTCAAC
AGGCCATTACAAATGAAAGATGACAGCCAGGAGTTACCTAAAGACCCACGTAAATGTATCAGACCAATTA
AAACAACCTCATTTAGTGATTACTACCAGACATGGTCCAGAATAGCTACATCAAAAGCCACAGAATACTA
CAGAACTCCATTGCTCAAAGTTCC
