[The description below was written by a language model from this plasmid's Addgene catalogue record.]
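Description:
Ube2u is a yeast expression plasmid built on the pACT2 backbone (about 8.1 kb without insert), a commercial yeast two-hybrid "prey" vector. It carries an insert of roughly 400 bp from the human ubiquitin-conjugating enzyme (E2) gene UBE2U, introduced by restriction enzyme cloning. The record lists an HA epitope tag supplied by the backbone at the N terminus of the insert, and a GAL4 activation domain primer is given for sequencing from the 5′ side. This is consistent with the usual pACT2 design, in which the cloned protein is expressed as a fusion to the GAL4 activation domain followed by HA. The plasmid is propagated in E. coli under ampicillin selection. The yeast promoter, the yeast selectable marker and the replication origins are not stated in the record, and no feature table is provided, so these elements cannot be confirmed here beyond what is generally known of the pACT2 backbone.

In a two-hybrid assay, an activation domain fusion of this kind is co-expressed with a DNA-binding domain "bait" fusion. A physical interaction between the two proteins reconstitutes a functional transcription factor that drives reporter genes, and the HA tag allows expression of the prey fusion to be checked by immunodetection. The associated publication concerns how interactions between E2 enzymes and the BRCA1 RING domain determine whether mono-ubiquitin or specific polyubiquitin chain linkages are made. This suggests the construct was one of a set of E2 clones tested for binding to the BRCA1 RING, although the record does not state this purpose explicitly. At around 400 bp, the insert may cover only part of the UBE2U coding region, such as the catalytic core, but the record does not specify its boundaries.
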