Addgene plasmid #31428: Ube2u
Depositing lab: Rachel Klevit. Depositing organization: University of Washington. Publication: E2-BRCA1 RING interactions dictate synthesis of mono- or specific polyubiquitin chain linkages. Christensen DE, Brzovic PS, Klevit RE. Nat Struct Mol Biol. 2007 Oct . 14(10):941-8. 10.1038/nsmb1295 PubMed 17873885.
Backbone
  Vector backbone: pACT2
  Backbone manufacturer: Clonetech
  Backbone size w/o insert (bp): 8100
  Vector type: Yeast Expression
Growth in bacteria
  Bacterial resistance: Ampicillin, 100 μg/mL
  Growth temperature: 37°C
  Growth strain: DH5alpha
  Copy number: Unknown
Gene/Insert
  Gene/Insert name: Ubiquitin Conjugating Enzyme (alt name: Ube2u)
  Species: H. sapiens (human)
  Insert size (bp): 400
  Entrez Gene: UBE2U (a.k.a. RP4-636O23.1)
  Tag / fusion protein: HA (N terminal on backbone)
  Cloning method: Restriction Enzyme
  Sequencing primers: 5′ GAL4 AD
Terms and licenses: Academic/Nonprofit Terms; Industry Terms: Not Available to Industry
How to cite: Ube2u was a gift from Rachel Klevit (Addgene plasmid # 31428 ; http://n2t.net/addgene:31428 ; RRID:Addgene_31428)
